Addgene plasmid #217646: pCW57.1 Ex9 mut WT1
Purpose: Dox inducible WT1 cDNA with exon 9 mutation
Depositing lab: Constanze Bonifer. Depositing organization: University of Birmingham. Publication: Isoform-specific and signaling-dependent propagation of acute myeloid leukemia by Wilms tumor 1. Potluri S, Assi SA, Chin PS, Coleman DJL, Pickin A, Moriya S, Seki N, Heidenreich O, Cockerill PN, Bonifer C. Cell Rep. 2021 Apr 20;35(3):109010. doi: 10.1016/j.celrep.2021.109010. PubMed 33882316.
Backbone
  Vector backbone: pCW57.1
  Backbone manufacturer: Addgene #41393
  Vector type: Mammalian Expression
Growth in bacteria
  Bacterial resistance: Ampicillin, 100 μg/mL
  Growth temperature: 37°C
  Growth strain: NEB Stable
  Copy number: High Copy
Gene/Insert
  Gene/Insert name: WT1
  Species: H. sapiens (human)
  Mutation: Frameshift exon 9
  Entrez Gene: WT1 (a.k.a. AWT1, GUD, NPHS4, WAGR, WIT-2, WT-1, WT33)
  Cloning method: Gateway Cloning
Terms and licenses: Academic/Nonprofit Terms; Industry Terms: Not Available to Industry
How to cite: pCW57.1 Ex9 mut WT1 was a gift from Constanze Bonifer (Addgene plasmid # 217646 ; http://n2t.net/addgene:217646 ; RRID:Addgene_217646)
