[The description below was written by a language model from this plasmid's Addgene catalogue record and pLannotate feature annotations shown in this document.]
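Description:
pCW57.1 Ex9 mut WT1 is a doxycycline-inducible, third-generation-style self-inactivating HIV-1 lentiviral vector for mammalian expression, built by Gateway recombination of a human WT1 cDNA into the pCW57.1 all-in-one Tet-On backbone. It is maintained in E. coli through a high-copy ColE1/pUC-type origin and the AmpR β-lactamase gene. The lentiviral framework comprises an RSV promoter driving a truncated 5' LTR, the Ψ packaging signal with a gag fragment, RRE, cPPT/CTS, a WPRE fragment and a ΔU3 3' LTR, followed by an SV40 poly(A) signal and SV40 origin. These elements allow packaging of the genomic RNA when helper functions are supplied in trans, and integration of a provirus whose LTR promoter is inactivated.

The payload sits downstream of the tight TRE promoter (seven tet operators plus a minimal CMV promoter) and begins just after an attB1 site. The WT1 coding sequence spans the origin of the circular record, so it is annotated in pieces. The zinc-finger region is labelled by homology as Xenopus wt1-b and EGR1 fragments, which most likely reflects WT1's own zinc fingers rather than foreign sequence. According to the catalogue entry, the cDNA carries a frameshift mutation in exon 9; its exact nature and the WT1 isoform are not stated. Between two annotated attB2 sites lies an EMCV IRES–EGFP cassette, which appears to be co-transcribed with WT1 and so would report induced expression. A separate hPGK promoter constitutively drives puromycin resistance and the rtTA3 transactivator, which activates the TRE only in the presence of doxycycline. The associated publication concerns isoform-specific WT1 function in acute myeloid leukemia, which fits use for inducible expression of mutant WT1 in stably transduced, puromycin-selected cells.
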