Features (pLannotate 1.2.2; 37 found; start..end, strand, type, name):
      6..716     -  CDS            WT1 (fragment): WT1_HUMAN - Experimental evidence at protein level: Swiss-Prot protein existence level 1. Transcription factor that plays an important role in cellular development and cell survival (PubMed:7862533). Recognizes and binds to the DNA sequence 5'-GCG(T/G)GGGCG-3' (PubMed:7862533, PubMed:17716689, PubMed:25258363). Regulates the expression of numerous target genes, including EPO. Plays an essential role for development of the urogenital system. It has a tumor suppressor as well as an oncogenic role in tumor formation. Function may be isoform-specific: isoforms lacking the KTS motif may act as tran
    711..735     -  protein_bind   attB1: mutant version of attB; recombination site for the Gateway® BP reaction BP Clonase™
    756..1070    -  promoter       tight TRE promoter: Tet-responsive promoter PTight, consisting of seven tet operator sequences followed by the minimal CMV promoter
   1124..1241    -  misc_feature   cPPT/CTS: central polypurine tract and central termination sequence of HIV-1
   1282..1306    -  CDS            Rev (fragment): human immunodeficiency virus 1 (HIV-1) Rev protein; rev; enhances nuclear export of unspliced and incompletely spliced viral mRNAs
   1683..1916    -  misc_feature   RRE: The Rev response element (RRE) of HIV-1 allows for Rev-dependent mRNA export from the nucleus to the cytoplasm.
   2062..2425    -  CDS            HIV-1 gag (fragment): gag protein from human immunodeficiency virus 1; gag
   2409..2534    -  misc_feature   HIV-1 Ψ: packaging signal of human immunodeficiency virus type 1
   2581..2761    -  LTR            5' LTR (truncated): truncated 5' long terminal repeat (LTR) from HIV-1
   2762..2988    -  promoter       RSV promoter: Rous sarcoma virus enhancer/promoter
   3016..3034    -  promoter       T3 promoter: promoter for bacteriophage T3 RNA polymerase
   3077..3099    -  protein_bind   lac operator (fragment): The lac repressor binds to the lac operator to inhibit transcription in E. coli. This inhibition can be relieved by adding lactose or isopropyl-β-D-thiogalactopyranoside (IPTG). lac repressor encoded by lacI
   3103..3133    -  promoter       lac promoter: promoter for the E. coli lac operon
   3148..3169    -  protein_bind   CAP binding site: CAP binding activates transcription in the presence of cAMP. E. coli catabolite activator protein
   3182..3274    -  CDS            lacI (fragment): lac repressor; lacI; The lac repressor binds to the lac operator to inhibit transcription in E. coli. This inhibition can be relieved by adding lactose or isopropyl-β-D-thiogalactopyranoside (IPTG).
   3457..4045    -  rep_origin     ori: high-copy-number ColE1/pMB1/pBR322/pUC origin of replication
   4216..5076    -  CDS            AmpR: β-lactamase; bla; confers resistance to ampicillin, carbenicillin, and related antibiotics
   5077..5140    -  promoter       AmpR promoter: bla
   5148..5283    -  rep_origin     SV40 ori: SV40 origin of replication
   5323..5444    -  polyA_signal   SV40 poly(A) signal: SV40 polyadenylation signal
   5516..5749    -  LTR            3' LTR (ΔU3): self-inactivating 3' long terminal repeat (LTR) from HIV-1
   5751..5822    -  CDS            nef (fragment): NEF_HV1Z2 - Experimental evidence at protein level: Swiss-Prot protein existence level 1. Extracellular Nef protein targets CD4(+) T-lymphocytes for apoptosis by interacting with CXCR4 surface receptors. From Human immunodeficiency virus type 1 group M subtype D (isolate Z2/CDC-Z34) (HIV-1).
   5848..6396    -  misc_feature   WPRE (fragment): woodchuck hepatitis virus posttranscriptional regulatory element
   6432..6542    -  CDS            VP48: 3 tandem repeats of the minimal activation domain of herpes simplex virus VP16 (Cheng et al., 2013)
   6472..7169    -  CDS            rtTA3 (fragment): reverse tetracycline transactivator 3 activates expression from Tet-responsive promoters in the presence of doxycycline
   7224..7820    -  CDS            PuroR (fragment): puromycin N-acetyltransferase; pac from Streptomyces; confers resistance to puromycin
   7830..8340    -  promoter       hPGK promoter: human phosphoglycerate kinase 1 promoter
   8350..8368    -  CDS            9xHis (fragment): 9xHis affinity tag
   8385..8409    +  protein_bind   attB2: mutant version of attB; recombination site for the Gateway® BP reaction BP Clonase™
   8419..8442    -  misc_feature   MCS (fragment): pBluescript multiple cloning site
   8459..9178    -  CDS            EGFP: the original enhanced GFP (Yang et al., 1996) mammalian codon-optimized
   9192..9654    -  misc_feature   IRES: internal ribosome entry site (IRES) of the encephalomyocarditis virus (EMCV)
   9758..9778    -  misc_feature   MCS (fragment): pBluescript multiple cloning site
   9782..9806    +  protein_bind   attB2: mutant version of attB; recombination site for the Gateway® BP reaction BP Clonase™
  11111..11209   -  CDS            wt1-b (fragment): WT1B_XENLA - Also known as wt1 From Xenopus laevis (African clawed frog).
  11207..11287   -  CDS            EGR1 (fragment): EGR1_SERCA - Also known as ZENK From Serinus canaria (Island canary) (Fringilla canaria).
  11296..11373   -  CDS            EGR1 (fragment): EGR1_SERCA - Also known as ZENK From Serinus canaria (Island canary) (Fringilla canaria).
>Addgene plasmid #217646 | pCW57.1 Ex9 mut WT1 | addgene full sequence | sequence record 433659 | Addgene NGS Result
TATGGTTTCTCACCAGTGTGCTTCCTGCTGTGCATCTGTAAGTGGGACAGCTTAAAATATCTCTTATTGC
AGCCTGGGTAAGCACACATGAAGGGGCGTTTCTCACTGGTCTCAGATGCCGACCGTACAAGAGTCGGGGC
TACTCCAGGCACACGTCGCACATCCTGAATGCCTCTGAAGACACCGTGCGTGTGTATTCTGTATTGGGCT
CCGCAGAGGATGGGCGTTGTGTGGTTATCGCTCTCGTACCCTGTGCTGTGGTTGCTCTGCCCTTCTGTCC
ATTTCACTGAGCTGGAGCTCCCAGCAGCAACTCCCTTTAAGGTGGCTCCTAAGTTCATCTGATTCCAGGT
CATGCATTCAAGCTGGGATGTCATTTGGTATAAATTGTCACTGCTGTAGGGCGTCCTCAGCAGCAAAGCC
TGGCTGCCGGTGCAGCTGTCGGTGGGGGTGTGGCAGCCATAGACCGGGGGCGGCACCGAGTACTGCTGCT
CACCCAGCGAGCCCTGCTGGCCCATGGGATCCTCATGCTTGAATGAGTGGTTGGGGAACTGCGCCGCATG
GTGCGAGGGCGTGTGACCGTAGCTGGGCGTCCCGTCGAAGGTGACCGTGCTGTAACCCTGATTGCGAATA
GCGGGCTGGCTCTCGAGGCAGCTGGGCAGGTAGGGCGCGTTAGGAAACATGGTGGCGTCGACTGAATTGG
TTCCGGCGCCAGCCTGCTTTTTTGTACAAACTTGTTGATGCTAGCCAATTCTCCAGGCGATCTGACGGTT
CACTAAACGAGCTCTGCTTATATAGGCCTCCCACCGTACACGCCTACCTCGACATACGTTCTCTATCACT
GATAGGGAGTAAACTCGACATACGTTCTCTATCACTGATAGGGATAAACTCGACATACGTTCTCTATCAC
TGATAGGGAGTAAACTCGACATACGTTCTCTATCACTGATAGGGAGTAAACTCGACATACGTTCTCTATC
ACTGATAGGGAGTAAACTCGACATCGTTCTCTATCACTGATAGGGAGTAAACTCGACATACGTTCTCTAT
CACTGATAGGGAGTAAACTCGACATATCGATTCGCGGCCAAAGTGGATCTCTGCTGTCCCTGTAATAAAC
CCGAAAATTTTGAATTTTTGTAATTTGTTTTTGTAATTCTTTAGTTTGTATGTCTGTTGCTATTATGTCT
ACTATTCTTTCCCCTGCACTGTACCCCCCAATCCCCCCTTTTCTTTTAAAATTGTGGATGAATACTGCCA
TTTGTCTCGAGGTCGAGAATTGTCCCCTCGGGGTTGGGAGGTGGGTCTGAAACGATAATGGTGAATATCC
CTGCCTAACTCTATTCACTATAGAAAGTACAGCAAAAACTATTCTTAAACCTACCAAGCCTCCTACTATC
ATTATGAATAATTTTATATACCACAGCCAATTTGTTATGTTAAACCAATTCCACAAACTTGCCCATTTAT
CTAATTCCAATAATTCTTGTTCATTCTTTTCTTGCTGGTTTTGCGATTCTTCAATTAAGGAGTGTATTAA
GCTTGTGTAATTGTTAATTTCTCTGTCCCACTCCATCCAGGTCGTGTGATTCCAAATCTGTTCCAGAGAT
TTATTACTCCAACTAGCATTCCAAGGCACAGCAGTGGTGCAAATGAGTTTTCCAGAGCAACCCCAAATCC
CCAGGAGCTGTTGATCCTTTAGGTATCTTTCCACAGCCAGGATTCTTGCCTGGAGCTGCTTGATGCCCCA
GACTGTGAGTTGCAACAGATGCTGTTGCGCCTCAATAGCCCTCAGCAAATTGTTCTGCTGCTGCACTATA
CCAGACAATAATTGTCTGGCCTGTACCGTCAGCGTCATTGACGCTGCGCCCATAGTGCTTCCTGCTGCTC
CCAAGAACCCAAGGAACAAAGCTCCTATTCCCACTGCTCTTTTTTCTCTCTGCACCACTCTTCTCTTTGC
CTTGGTGGGTGCTACTCCTAATGGTTCAATTTTTACTACTTTATATTTATATAATTCACTTCTCCAATTG
TCCCTCATATCTCCTCCTCCAGGTCTGAAGATCAGCGGCCGCTTGCTGTGCGGTGGTCTTACTTTTGTTT
TGCTCTTCCTCTATCTTGTCTAAAGCTTCCTTGGTGTCTTTTATCTCTATCCTTTGATGCACACAATAGA
GGGTTGCTACTGTATTATATAATGATCTAAGTTCTTCTGATCCTGTCTGAAGGGATGGTTGTAGCTGTCC
CAGTATTTGTCTACAGCCTTCTGATGTTTCTAACAGGCCAGGATTAACTGCGAATCGTTCTAGCTCCCTG
CTTGCCCATACTATATGTTTTAATTTATATTTTTTCTTTCCCCCTGGCCTTAACCGAATTTTTTCCCATC
GCGATCTAATTCTCCCCCGCTTAATACTGACGCTCTCGCACCCATCTCTCTCCTTCTAGCCTCCGCTAGT
CAAAATTTTTGGCGTACTCACCAGTCGCCGCCCCTCGCCTCTTGCCGTGCGCGCTTCAGCAAGCCGAGTC
CTGCGTCGAGAGAGCTCCTCTGGTTTCCCTTTCGCTTTCAAGTCCCTGTTCGGGCGCCACTGCTAGAGAT
TTTCCACACTGACTAAAAGGGTCTGAGGGATCTCTAGTTACCAGAGTCACACAACAGACGGGCACACACT
ACTTGAAGCACTCAAGGCAAGCTTTATTGAGGCTTAAGCAGTGGGTTCCCTAGTTAGCCAGAGAGCTCCC
AGGCTCAGATCTGGTCTAACCAGAGAGACCCGTTTATGTATCGAGCTAGGCACTTAAATACAATATCTCT
GCAATGCGGCAATTCAGTGGTTCGTCCAATCCATGTCAGACCCGTCTGTTGCCTTCCTAATAAGGCACGA
TCGTACCACCTTACTTCCACCAATCGGCATGCACGGTGCTTTTTCTCTCCTTGTAAGGCATGTTGCTAAC
TCATCGTTACCATGTTGCAAGACTACAAGAGTATTGCATAAGACTACATTAAGCTTGCAGCTCCAGCTTT
TGTTCCCTTTAGTGAGGGTTAATTGCGCGCTTGGCGTAATCATGGTCATAGCTGTTTCCTGTGTGAAATT
GTTATCCGCTCACAATTCCACACAACATACGAGCCGGAAGCATAAAGTGTAAAGCCTGGGGTGCCTAATG
AGTGAGCTAACTCACATTAATTGCGTTGCGCTCACTGCCCGCTTTCCAGTCGGGAAACCTGTCGTGCCAG
CTGCATTAATGAATCGGCCAACGCGCGGGGAGAGGCGGTTTGCGTATTGGGCGCTCTTCCGCTTCCTCGC
TCACTGACTCGCTGCGCTCGGTCGTTCGGCTGCGGCGAGCGGTATCAGCTCACTCAAAGGCGGTAATACG
GTTATCCACAGAATCAGGGGATAACGCAGGAAAGAACATGTGAGCAAAAGGCCAGCAAAAGGCCAGGAAC
CGTAAAAAGGCCGCGTTGCTGGCGTTTTTCCATAGGCTCCGCCCCCCTGACGAGCATCACAAAAATCGAC
GCTCAAGTCAGAGGTGGCGAAACCCGACAGGACTATAAAGATACCAGGCGTTTCCCCCTGGAAGCTCCCT
CGTGCGCTCTCCTGTTCCGACCCTGCCGCTTACCGGATACCTGTCCGCCTTTCTCCCTTCGGGAAGCGTG
GCGCTTTCTCATAGCTCACGCTGTAGGTATCTCAGTTCGGTGTAGGTCGTTCGCTCCAAGCTGGGCTGTG
TGCACGAACCCCCCGTTCAGCCCGACCGCTGCGCCTTATCCGGTAACTATCGTCTTGAGTCCAACCCGGT
AAGACACGACTTATCGCCACTGGCAGCAGCCACTGGTAACAGGATTAGCAGAGCGAGGTATGTAGGCGGT
GCTACAGAGTTCTTGAAGTGGTGGCCTAACTACGGCTACACTAGAAGAACAGTATTTGGTATCTGCGCTC
TGCTGAAGCCAGTTACCTTCGGAAAAAGAGTTGGTAGCTCTTGATCCGGCAAACAAACCACCGCTGGTAG
CGGTGGTTTTTTTGTTTGCAAGCAGCAGATTACGCGCAGAAAAAAAGGATCTCAAGAAGATCCTTTGATC
TTTTCTACGGGGTCTGACGCTCAGTGGAACGAAAACTCACGTTAAGGGATTTTGGTCATGAGATTATCAA
AAAGGATCTTCACCTAGATCCTTTTAAATTAAAAATGAAGTTTTAAATCAATCTAAAGTATATATGAGTA
AACTTGGTCTGACAGTTACCAATGCTTAATCAGTGAGGCACCTATCTCAGCGATCTGTCTATTTCGTTCA
TCCATAGTTGCCTGACTCCCCGTCGTGTAGATAACTACGATACGGGAGGGCTTACCATCTGGCCCCAGTG
CTGCAATGATACCGCGAGACCCACGCTCACCGGCTCCAGATTTATCAGCAATAAACCAGCCAGCCGGAAG
GGCCGAGCGCAGAAGTGGTCCTGCAACTTTATCCGCCTCCATCCAGTCTATTAATTGTTGCCGGGAAGCT
AGAGTAAGTAGTTCGCCAGTTAATAGTTTGCGCAACGTTGTTGCCATTGCTACAGGCATCGTGGTGTCAC
GCTCGTCGTTTGGTATGGCTTCATTCAGCTCCGGTTCCCAACGATCAAGGCGAGTTACATGATCCCCCAT
GTTGTGCAAAAAAGCGGTTAGCTCCTTCGGTCCTCCGATCGTTGTCAGAAGTAAGTTGGCCGCAGTGTTA
TCACTCATGGTTATGGCAGCACTGCATAATTCTCTTACTGTCATGCCATCCGTAAGATGCTTTTCTGTGA
CTGGTGAGTACTCAACCAAGTCATTCTGAGAATAGTGTATGCGGCGACCGAGTTGCTCTTGCCCGGCGTC
AATACGGGATAATACCGCGCCACATAGCAGAACTTTAAAAGTGCTCATCATTGGAAAACGTTCTTCGGGG
CGAAAACTCTCAAGGATCTTACCGCTGTTGAGATCCAGTTCGATGTAACCCACTCGTGCACCCAACTGAT
CTTCAGCATCTTTTACTTTCACCAGCGTTTCTGGGTGAGCAAAAACAGGAAGGCAAAATGCCGCAAAAAA
GGGAATAAGGGCGACACGGAAATGTTGAATACTCATACTCTTCCTTTTTCAATATTATTGAAGCATTTAT
CAGGGTTATTGTCTCATGAGCGGATACATATTTGAAAGGCCTCCAAAAAAGCCTCCTCACTACTTCTGGA
ATAGCTCAGAGGCCGAGGCGGCCTCGGCCTCTGCATAAATAAAAAAAATTAGTCAGCCATGGGGCGGAGA
ATGGGCGGAACTGGGCGGAGTTAGGGGCGGGATGGGCGGAGTTAGGGGCGGGATAGCTAGAGCCAGACAT
GATAAGATACATTGATGAGTTTGGACAAACCACAACTAGAATGCAGTGAAAAAAATGCTTTATTTGTGAA
ATTTGTGATGCTATTGCTTTATTTGTAACCATTATAAGCTGCAATAAACAAGTTCCTCTCACTCTCTGAT
ATTCATTTCTTTGCAAGTTATAAATACTGAATAATAAGATGACATGAACTACTACTGCTAGAGATTTTCC
ACACTGACTAAAAGGGTCTGAGGGATCTCTAGTTACCAGAGTCACACAACAGACGGGCACACACTACTTG
AAGCACTCAAGGCAAGCTTTATTGAGGCTTAAGCAGTGGGTTCCCTAGTTAGCCAGAGAGCTCCCAGGCT
CAGATCTGGTCTAACCAGAGAGACCCAGTACAAGCAAAAAGCAGATCTTGTCTTCGTTGGGAGTGAATTA
GCCCTTCCAGTCCCCCCTTTTCTTTTAAAAAGTGGCTAAGATCTACAGCTGCCTTGTAAGTCATTGGTCT
TAAAGGTACCTCTAGTCCGGACGCCGAGGCGAAACAGGCGGGGAGGCGGCCCAAAGGGAGATCCGACTCG
TCTGAGGGCGAAGGCGAAGACGCGGAAGAGGCCGCAGAGCCGGCAGCAGGCCGCGGGAAGGAAGGTCCGC
TGGATTGAGGGCCGAAGGGACGTAGCAGAAGGACGTCCCGCGCAGAATCCAGGTGGCAACACAGGCGAGC
AGCCATGGAAAGGACGTCAGCTTCCCCGACAACACCACGGAATTGTCAGTGCCCAACAGCCGAGCCCCTG
TCCAGCAGCGGGCAAGGCAGGCGGCGATGAGTTCCGCCGTGGCAATAGGGAGGGGGAAAGCGAAAGTCCC
GGAAAGGAGCTGACAGGTGGTGGCAATGCCCCAACCAGTGGGGGTTGCGTCAGCAAACACAGTGCACACC
ACGCCACGTTGCCTGACAACGGGCCACAACTCCTCATAAAGAGACAGCAACCAGGATTTATACAAGGAGG
AGAAAATGAAAGCCATACGGGAAGCAATAGCATGATACAAAGGCATTAAAGCAGCGTATCCACATAGCGT
AAAAGGAGCAACATAGTTAAGAATACGATATCTTGGATCGATCCTTACTTAGTTACCCGGGGAGCATGTC
AAGGTCAAAATCGTCAAGAGCGTCAGCAGGCAGCATATCAAGGTCAAAGTCGTCAAGGGCATCGGCTGGG
AGCATGTCTAAGTCAAAATCGTCAAGGGCGTCGGTCGGCCCGCCGCTTTCGCACTTTAGCTGTTTCTCCA
GGCCACATATGATTAGTTCCAGGCCGAAAAGGAAGGCAGGTTCGGCTCCCTGCCGGTCGAACAGCTCAAT
TGCTTGTCTCAGAAGTGGGGGCATAGAATCGGTGGTAGGTGTCTCTCTTTCCTCTTTTGCTACTTGATGC
TCCTGTTCCTCCAATACGCAGCCCAGTGTAAAGTGGCCCACGGCGGACAGAGCGTACAGTGCGTTCTCCA
GGGAGAAGCCTTGCTGACACAGGAACGCGAGCTGATTTTCCAGGGTTTCGTACTGTTTCTCTGTTGGGCG
GGTGCCGAGATGCACTTTAGCCCCGTCGCGATGTGAGAGGAGAGCACAGCGGTATGACTTGGCGTTGTTC
CGCAGAAAGTCTTGCCATGACTCGCCTTCCAGGGGGCAGAAGTGGGTATGATGCCTGTCCAGCATCTCGA
TTGGCAGGGCATCGAGCAGGGCCCGCTTGTTCTTCACGTGCCAGTACAGGGTAGGCTGCTCAACTCCCAG
CTTTTGAGCGAGTTTCCTTGTCGTCAGGCCTTCGATACCGACACCATTGAGTAATTCCAGAGCTCCGTTT
ATGACTTTGCTCTTGTCCAGTCTAGACATTGGACCAGGGTTTTCTTCAACATCACCACAAGTGAGGAGAG
AACCTCTACCTTCGGCACCGGGCTTGCGGGTCATGCACCAGGTGCGCGGTCCTTCGGGCACCTCGACGTC
GGCGGTGACGGTGAAGCCGAGCCGCTCGTAGAAGGGGAGGTTGCGGGGCGCGGAGGTCTCCAGGAAGGCG
GGCACCCCGGCGCGCTCGGCCGCCTCCACTCCGGGGAGCACGACGGCGCTGCCCAGACCCTTGCCCTGGT
GGTCGGGCGAGACGCCGACGGTGGCCAGGAACCACGCGGGCTCCTTGGGCCGGTGCGGCGCCAGGAGGCC
TTCCATCTGTTGCTGCGCGGCCAGCCGGGAACCGCTCAACTCGGCCATGCGCGGGCCGATCTCGGCGAAC
ACCGCCCCCGCTTCGACGCTCTCCGGCGTGGTCCAGACCGCCACCGCGGCGCCGTCGTCCGCGACCCACA
CCTTGCCGATGTCGAGCCCGACGCGCGTGAGGAAGAGTTCTTGCAGCTCGGTGACCCGCTCGATGTGGCG
GTCCGGATCGACGGTGTGGCGCGTGGCGGGGTAGTCGGCGAACGCGGCGGCGAGGGTGCGTACGGCCCTG
GGGACGTCGTCGCGGGTGGCGAGGCGCACCGTGGGCTTGTACTCGGTCATGGTGAATTGCTGGGGAGAGA
GGTCGGTGATTCGGTCAACGAGGGAGCCGACTGCCGACGTGCGCTCCGGAGGCTTGCAGAATGCGGAACA
CCGCGCGGGCAGGAACAGGGCCCACACTACCGCCCCACACCCCGCCTCCCGCACCGCCCCTTCCCGGCCG
CTGCTCTCGGCGCGCCCTGCTGAGCAGCCGCTATTGGCCACAGCCCATCGCGGTCGGCGCGCTGCCATTG
CTCCCTGGCGCTGTCCGTCTGCGAGGGTACTAGTGAGACGTGCGGCTTCCGTTTGTCACGTCCGGCACGC
CGCGAACCGCAAGGAACCTTCCCGACTTAGGGGCGGAGCAGGAAGCGTCGCCGGGGGGCCCACAAGGGTA
GCGGCGAAGATCCGGGTGACGCTGCGAACGGACGTGAAGAATGTGCGAGACCCAGGGTCGGCGCCGCTGC
GTTTCCCGGAACCACGCCCAGAGCAGCCGCGTCCCTGCGCAAACCCAGGGCTGCCTTGGAAAAGGCGCAA
CCCCAACCCCGGATCCTTAGTGGTGGTGGTGGTGGTGGACCGGTTCATTACTAAACCACTTTGTACAAGA
AAGCTGGGTCTAGATATCTCGACGGTATCGATAAGCTTGATAATTCTTAATTAATTCATTACTTGTACAG
CTCGTCCATGCCGAGAGTGATCCCGGCGGCGGTCACGAACTCCAGCAGGACCATGTGATCGCGCTTCTCG
TTGGGGTCTTTGCTCAGGGCGGACTGGGTGCTCAGGTAGTGGTTGTCGGGCAGCAGCACGGGGCCGTCGC
CGATGGGGGTGTTCTGCTGGTAGTGGTCGGCGAGCTGCACGCTGCCGTCCTCGATGTTGTGGCGGATCTT
GAAGTTCGCCTTGATGCCGTTCTTCTGCTTGTCGGCCATGATATAGACGTTGTGGCTGTTGTAGTTGTAC
TCCAGCTTGTGCCCCAGGATGTTGCCGTCCTCCTTGAAGTCGATGCCCTTCAGCTCGATGCGGTTCACCA
GGGTGTCGCCCTCGAACTTCACCTCGGCGCGGGTCTTGTAGTTGCCGTCGTCCTTGAAGAAGATGGTGCG
CTCCTGGACGTAGCCTTCGGGCATGGCGGACTTGAAGAAGTCGTGCTGCTTCATGTGGTCGGGGTAGCGG
CTGAAGCACTGCACGCCGTAGGTCAGGGTGGTCACGAGGGTGGGCCAGGGCACGGGCAGCTTGCCGGTGG
TGCAGATGAACTTCAGGGTCAGCTTGCCGTAGGTGGCATCGCCCTCGCCCTCGCCAGACACGCTGAACTT
GTGGCCGTTTACGTCGCCGTCCAGCTCGACCAGGATGGGCACCACCCCGGTGAACAGCTCCTCGCCCTTG
CTCACCATGGTTGTGGCCATATTATCATCGTGTTTTTCAAAGGAAAACCACGTCCCCGTGGTTCGGGGGG
CCTAGACGTTTTTTTAACCTCGACTAAACACATGTAAAGCATGTGCACCGAGGCCCCAGATCAGATCCCA
TACAATGGGGTACCTTCTGGGCATCCTTCAGCCCCTTGTTGAATACGCTTGAGGAGAGCCATTTGACTCT
TTCCACAACTATCCAACTCACAACGTGGCACTGGGGTTGTGCCGCCTTTGCAGGTGTATCTTATACACGT
GGCTTTTGGCCGCAGAGGCACCTGTCGCCAGGTGGGGGGTTCCGCTGCCTGCAAAGGGTCGCTACAGACG
TTGTTTGTCTTCAAGAAGCTTCCAGAGGAACTGCTTCCTTCACGACATTCAACAGACCTTGCATTCCTTT
GGCGAGAGGGGAAAGACCCCTAGGAATGCTCGTCAAGAAGACAGGGCCAGGTTTCCGGGCCCTCACATTG
CCAAAAGACGGCAATATGGTGGAAAATAACATATAGACAAACGCACACCGGCCTTATTCCAAGCGGCTTC
GGCCAGTAACGTTAGGGGGGGGGGGCGGAATTCCTGCAGCCCGGGGGAATCACCACTTTGTACAAGAAAG
CTGGGTCTAGATATCTCGAGTGCGGCCGCGAATTACCTTTTGAATAGACTTTAATTGAGAGCAAAGTGAA
AAATGCAGGTTACAATTTTAAGTGTTATCATCAATATCTTGTAAGATCAACACCCAGTGATGCATCTAGT
ACTTATACAGTCCTAATTTTAGTTGTCAAAGAGCAAATCATTATCAGACATATATTTACACAGTAATTTC
AAGCAACGGTAAATAATAAACTCCCTCCCTTAAAAAACAAAACACAACACAACACACACACACACACACA
CACACACGACCATCTTTAAACAATGGATTTCCTCACCCAGTAAGTCTCATTTTTTTCACATATACTTGTA
GACCCAAAGGTCCTTAAGTTACTTAAAAACAGTCTTATCAGTGGAGATCCTGGACCATCCCCTATTTTCT
TTTAAAGTCGCTTTCATTTTTACAACTTGAAGCCATATACCAGCATGGTTTTTATACACTAAGGACACTC
CCAGTGATGAAAATGAATTCCCCTCCGTTTGTGCAAGGAGGTATGTACATCTATAAAGACACATATGATT
ACCACTCAAAAGAGTCAAAAACATACACAAAAAAATCTCAGATCTTCATAGTTTCTTAAGAGCAGTGTGC
CAGTGTTCACATTGAATTAACTGAATGGTAAAATTCTTTTAGATTTCTATACAGAGGTACTGGTTAGTTC
TGATTCTTTCTTCAGCTGCTTGAAATGCATGAGCTTTAAAAGTTGCCTGGCAGAACTACATCCTGCTTTC
CAGGTTAGCAGCCTGGCTGACCTCGGGAATGTTAGACAAGATTCACCCCCGATGCCTTGCTCTCTGATTT
ATTTCTTGCTGTTGCTGTTAGTAAATGGAAACCATGACAAAGTTTACATTAGCAGACACATACACATGCC
CTGGCCTATAAATATTCCATGATAGAAAATGGTACAATAATTCCATCCCCAGCGAAAACGAGCATAAAAA
AAGAAGGGAAGGGTCAGGGGGACATGATCAGCTATGGCTCTTCTTACAGTAGAAAATCCACACCAAATGG
CAATGGGCTTTTAACTAACCAGACATTGTTAGCTGCTTCTCCAGGGCCTGTGAGTCAACTAAAAGTAGGC
AGGGCAGAGACCAACTCTTCCAGGCACACCTGGTAGTTTCCAGAAGCACCGGTATCTTGTCTTGGAAGTT
GGATGAAGAAGATCAACTGAAGTTTCCTTTTTAGTGAGGAGGAGTGGAGAGTCAGACTTGAAAGCAGTTC
ACACACTGTGCTGCCTGGGACACTGAACGGTCCCCGAGGGAGACCCCTCAAAGCGCCAGCTGGAGTTTGG
TCATGTTTCTCTGATGCATGTTGTGATGGCGGACTAATTCATCTGACCGGGCAAACTTTTTCTGACAACT
TGGCCACCGACAGCTGAAGGGCTTTTCACCTGTATGAGTCCTGGTGTGGGTCTTCAGGTGGTCGGACCGG
GAGAACTTTCGCTGACAAGTTTCATACACTGGAATGGTTTCACACCTGTATGTCTCCTTTGGTGTCTTTT
GAGCTGGTCTGAACGAGAAAACCTTCGTTCACAGTCCTTGAAGTCACACTGG
